>Addgene plasmid #54045 | mEmerald-CNN-C-13 | depositor partial sequence | sequence record 84230 | insert sequence
AGGTGACGTCAGATCCGCTAGCGCTACCGGTCGCCACCATGGTGAGCAAGGGCGAGGAGCTGTTCACCGG
GGTGGTGCCCATCCTGGTCGAGCTGGACGGCGACGTAAACGGCCACAAGTTCAGCGTGTCCGGCGAGGGC
GAGGGCGATGCCACCTACGGCAAGCTGACCCTGAAGTTCATCTGCACCACCGGCAAGCTGCCCGTGCCCT
GGCCCACCCTCGTGACCACCTTGACCTACGGCGTGCAGTGCTTCGCCCGCTACCCCGACCACATGAAGCA
GCACGACTTCTTCAAGTCCGCCATGCCCGAAGGCTACGTCCAGGAGCGCACCATCTTCTTCAAGGACGAC
GGCAACTACAAGACCCGCGCCGAGGTGAAGTTCGAGGGCGACACCCTGGTGAACCGCATCGAGCTGAAGG
GCATCGACTTCAAGGAGGACGGCAACATCCTGGGGCACAAGCTGGAGTACAACTACAACAGCCACAAGGT
CTATATCACCGCCGACAAGCAGAAGAACGGCATCAAGGTGAACTTCAAGACCCGCCACAACATCGAGGAC
GGCAGCGTGCAGCTCGCCGACCACTACCAGCAGAACACCCCCATCGGCGACGGCCCCGTGCTGCTGCCCG
ACAACCACTACCTGAGCACCCAGTCCAAGCTGAGCAAAGACCCCAACGAGAAGCGCGATCACATGGTCCT
GCTGGAGTTCGTGACCGCCGCCGGGATCACTCTCGGCATGGACGAGCTGTACAAGTCCGGACTCAGATCT
GGCTCCAGCGCAGGCAGCGCATCCAATAGTAATCGAACGTCGTCTTCGCACAATTCGAGAAATCTAAAGA
TTCTTAATGCCAGTTTTGACGTTCCACGACCTCCAGGCGGCGGCAACTCGCCCTTGCCGTCACAGGGTCG
CTCTGTACGCGAATTGGAGGAGCAGATGTCCGCGCTGCGCAAGGAGAACTTCAATCTAAAGCTGCGCATC
TACTTCCTCGAGGAGGGTCAGCCGGGTGCCCGGGCAGACAGCTCCACAGAATCCTTAAGCAAACAGCTCA
TCGATGCCAAGATCGAAATCGCGACATTGAGAAAAACTGTCGATGTAAAGATGGAGCTGCTCAAGGATGC
CGCTCGAGCCATTTCTCATCACGAGGAATTGCAGCGCAAAGCAGACATTGACAGCCAGGCAATAATCGAC
GAGTTGCAAGAGCAAATACACGCCTATCAGATGGCGGAGTCTGGTGGTCAACCTGTCGAAAATATTGCCA
AAACCAGGAAAATGTTGCGCCTTGAATCGGAGGTGCAGAGATTGGAGGAGGAACTGGTGAATATCGAAGC
TCGTAACGTTGCAGCCCGGAACGAGCTGGAATTCATGTTGGCCGAGCGCCTAGAATCCCTAACAGCCTGT
GAGGGCAAGATTCAAGAGCTGGCCATCAAGAATTCCGAACTGGTAGAGCGTCTTGAAAAGGAAACAGCAT
CCGCCGAGTCATCCAACGAGGCCATAGACTCTCTTAAGGTTGAATTAGAAGCCTGTAGGAAAGAGAATCA
GGATCTGGTGACCTCCATTCGAACCTTAAAACATGATATGAAGCGACAAGTCCGCTCGATGAAGGAGGCC
GCCAATACGATGGACGTGCAGCGTCAGTCCATCCTGCTCTTGGAAGCCACAATCAAGCGCAAGGAAAAGT
CGTGCGGAAGTATGCAGAAGAACGTGCTAAACTATGAGGCACTGATAGCCAAGTTAAACGCCGAACTGGA
GACTATGAGGCAACAGAATGTTTACTTCCGTGAGCTCTCCGAAAACCTACAACAGAAGGAGGTGCGGCAA
CTGGATCGCGGCGTGGCCATCGTGCAGCCGATGCGCATGACGGCGGATGCCGGGCGTTTTGTGTGGCAGT
CAGGGACCATCGTCGCACAAGAGCCTTTGCCATTGGAAAGGCAGTCAGCTGCAGCAACAAGCAACGTATC
CGTGTCCGCAGTACGTTTATCATCAGGGCCACCACCAGACCAGACATACCCAGTTAATGGCCATGACCGC
GCCAAGTACGGCCTTCTACAACTATTCGCTGCCAAGCTTGACTGGATTTCGGCAGTTCCTTTGGCGCTGG
GGCACTTAGCCCTCAAGATCATCCTCTTGGCTATGCGGTTGCACTCCTGCCTCCAGAATGTCCATATCCC
TCTTAGGGTGTCCTTTGAGCTGGGGCATTCCATGCCGTTGGCTGGCATTCTGTACTCTATTTGAGGATCC
ACCGGATCTAGATAACTGATCATAATCAGCCATACCACATTGT
