>Addgene plasmid #54045 | mEmerald-CNN-C-13 | addgene partial sequence | sequence record 91693 | EGFP-C 5'-CATGGTCCTGCTGGAGTTCGTG-3'
CCGGACTCAGATCTGGCTCCAGCGCAGGCAGCGCATCCAATAGTAATCGAACGTCGTCTTCGCACAATTC
GAGAAATCTAAAGATTCTTAATGCCAGTTTTGACGTTCCACGACCTCCAGGCGGCGGCAACTCGCCCTTG
CCGTCACAGGGTCGCTCTGTACGCGAATTGGAGGAGCAGATGTCCGCGCTGCGCAAGGAGAACTTCAATC
TAAAGCTGCGCATCTACTTCCTCGAGGAGGGTCAGCCGGGTGCCCGGGCAGACAGCTCCACAGAATCCTT
AAGCAAACAGCTCATCGATGCCAAGATCGAAATCGCGACATTGAGAAAAACTGTCGATGTAAAGATGGAG
CTGCTCAAGGATGCCGCTCGAGCCATTTCTCATCACGAGGAATTGCAGCGCAAAGCAGACATTGACAGCC
AGGCAATAATCGACGAGTTGCAAGAGCAAATACACGCCTATCAGATGGCGGAGTCTGGTGGTCAACCTGT
CGAAAATATTGCCAAAACCAGGAAAATGTTGCGCCTTGAATCGGAGGTGCAGAGATTGGAGGAGGAACTG
GTGAATATCGAAGCTCGTAACGTTGCAGCCCGGAACGAGCTGGAATTCATGTTGGCCGAGCGCCTAGAAT
CCCTAACAGCCTGTGAGGGCAAGATTCAAGAGCTGGCCATCAAGAATTCCGAACTGGTAGAGCGTCTTGA
AAAGGAAACAGCATCCGCCGAGTCATCCAACGAGGCCATAGACTCTCTTAAGGTTGAATTAGAAGCCTGT
AGGAAAGAGAATCAGGATCTGGTGACCTCCATTCGAACCTTAAAACATGATATGAAGCGACAAGTCCGCT
CGATGAAGGAGGCCGCCAATACGATGGACGTGCAGCGTCAGTCCATCCTGCTCTTGGAAGCCACAATCA
