>Addgene plasmid #54045 | mEmerald-CNN-C-13 | addgene partial sequence | sequence record 92991 | SV40pA-R 5'-GAAATTTGTGATGCTATTGC-3'
ACAACAACAATTGCATTCATTTTATGTTTCAGGTTCAGGGGGAGGTGTGGGAGGTTTTTTAAAGCAAGTA
AAACCTCTACAAATGTGGTATGGCTGATTATGATCAGTTATCTAGATCCGGTGGATCCTCAAATAGAGTA
CAGAATGCCAGCCAACGGCATGGAATGCCCCAGCTCAAAGGACACCCTAAGAGGGATATGGACATTCTGG
AGGCAGGAGTGCAACCGCATAGCCAAGAGGATGATCTTGAGGGCTAAGTGCCCCAGCGCCAAAGGAACTG
CCGAAATCCAGTCAAGCTTGGCAGCGAATAGTTGTAGAAGGCCGTACTTGGCGCGGTCATGGCCATTAAC
TGGGTATGTCTGGTCTGGTGGTGGCCCTGATGATAAACGTACTGCGGACACGGATACGTTGCTTGTTGCT
GCAGCTGACTGCCTTTCCAATGGCAAAGGCTCTTGTGCGACGATGGTCCCTGACTGCCACACAAAACGCC
CGGCATCCGCCGTCATGCGCATCGGCTGCACGATGGCCACGCCGCGATCCAGTTGCCGCACCTCCTTCTG
TTGTAGGTTTTCGGAGAGCTCACGGAAGTAAACATTCTGTTGCCTCATAGTCTCCAGTTCGGCGTTTAAC
TTGGCTATCAGTGCCTCATAGTTTAGCACGTTCTTCTGCATACTTCCGCACGACTTTTCCTTGCGCTTGA
TTGTGGCTTCCAAGAGCAGGATGGACTGACGCTGCACGTCCATCGTATTGGCGGCCTCCTTCATCGAGCG
GACTTGTCGCTTCATATCATGTTTTAAGGTTCGAATGGAGGTCACCAGATCCTGATTCTCTTTCCTACAG
GCTTCTAATTCAACCTTAAGAGAGTCTATGGCCTCGTTGGATGACTCGGCGGATGCTGTT
