[The description below was written by a language model from this plasmid's Addgene catalogue record.]
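Description:
mEmerald-CNN-C-13 is a mammalian expression plasmid built on the mEmerald-C1 backbone (about 4.75 kb without insert), a C1-style fluorescent protein fusion vector. It is maintained in E. coli as a high-copy plasmid under kanamycin selection, and it carries a neomycin resistance marker so that transfected mammalian cells can be selected with G418. The record gives no feature table, so details such as the specific origin of replication or the promoter driving the resistance cassette are not stated. The listed 3′ sequencing primer suggests an SV40 polyadenylation signal downstream of the insert.

The payload is the coding sequence of centrosomin (CNN) from Drosophila melanogaster, expressed from the constitutive CMV promoter. The green fluorescent protein mEmerald is supplied by the backbone and sits at the N terminus of the fusion, so CNN is joined to the C-terminal end of the fluorophore. The "C-13" in the name probably reflects this orientation and a linker length, although the record does not explain it. The insert size and the cloning method are also not recorded. mEmerald is a bright, monomeric GFP derivative, listed here with an excitation maximum of 487 nm and an emission maximum of 509 nm.

Centrosomin is a core component of the pericentriolar material, and the depositor reports centrosomal localization for the fusion. The construct therefore serves as a green fluorescent centrosome marker for imaging in transfected cells, for example to follow centrosome position and behaviour or as a reference label alongside other fluorescent fusions in different colours.
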