Addgene plasmid #54045: mEmerald-CNN-C-13
Purpose: Localization: Centrosomes, Excitation: 487, Emission: 509
Depositing lab: Michael Davidson. Depositing organization: Florida State University, Tallahassee.
Backbone
  Vector backbone: mEmerald-C1
  Backbone size w/o insert (bp): 4750
  Vector type: Mammalian Expression
  Selectable markers: Neomycin (select with G418)
Growth in bacteria
  Bacterial resistance: Kanamycin, 50 μg/mL
  Growth temperature: 37°C
  Growth strain: DH5alpha
  Copy number: High Copy
Gene/Insert
  Gene/Insert name: CNN (alt names: Centrosomin; NM_001169670.2)
  Species: D. melanogaster (fly)
  Promoter: CMV
  Tag / fusion protein: mEmerald (N terminal on backbone)
  Cloning method: Unknown
  Sequencing primers: 5′ CMV-F; 3′ SV40pA-R
Terms and licenses: Academic/Nonprofit Terms; Industry Terms
Depositor comments: Centrosomin. Excitation = 487; Emission = 509. Localization data: Centrosomes
How to cite: mEmerald-CNN-C-13 was a gift from Michael Davidson (Addgene plasmid # 54045 ; http://n2t.net/addgene:54045 ; RRID:Addgene_54045)
